>Addgene plasmid #223285 | pHR myc-FUS-FUS-FusionRed-FUS-FRB-iLID | addgene full sequence | sequence record 492630 | Addgene NGS Result
TTCACGAATCGCAACCGCAGTACCACCGGTATCCACCAGGTCATCAATAACGATGAAGCCTTCGCCATCG
CCTTCTGCGCGTTTCAGCACTTTAAGCTCGCGCTGGTTGTCGTGATCGTAGCTGGAAATACAAACGGTAT
CGACATGACGAATACCCAGTTCACGCGCCAGTAACGCACCCGGTACAGACCGCCACGGCTTACGGCAATA
ATGCCTTTCCATTGTTCAGAAGGCATCAGTCGGCTTGCGAGTTTACGTGCATGGATCTGCAACATGTCCC
AGGTGACGATGTATTTTTCGCTCATGTGAAGTGTCCCAGCCTGTTTATCTACGGCTTAAAAAGTGTTCGA
GGGGAAAATAGGTTGCGCGAGATTATAGAGATCTGGCGCACTAAAAACCAGTATTTCACATGAGTCCGCG
TCTTTTTACGCACTGCCTCTCCCTGACGCGGGATAAAGTGGTATTCTCAAACATATCTCGCAAGCCTGTC
TTGTGTCCAAGCTTTTTGCAAAAGCCTAGGCCTCCAAAAAAGCCTCCTCACTACTTCTGGAATAGCTCAG
AGGCCGAGGCGGCCTCGGCCTCTGCATAAATAAAAAAAATTAGTCAGCCATGGGGCGGAGAATGGGCGGA
ACTGGGCGGAGTTAGGGGCGGGATGGGCGGAGTTAGGGGCGGGACTATGGTTGCTGACTAATTGAGATGC
ATGCTTTGCATACTTCTGCCTGCTGGGGAGCCTGGGGACTTTCCACACCTGGTTGCTGACTAATTGAGAT
GCATGCTTTGCATACTTCTGCCTGCTGGGGAGCCTGGGGACTTTCCACACCCTAACTGACACACATTCCA
CAGCTGCATTAATGAATCGGCCAACGCGCGGGGAGAGGCGGTTTGCGTATTGGGCGCTCTTCCGCTTCCT
CGCTCACTGACTCGCTGCGCTCGGTCGTTCGGCTGCGGCGAGCGGTATCAGCTCACTCAAAGGCGGTAAT
ACGGTTATCCACAGAATCAGGGGATAACGCAGGAAAGAACATGTGAGCAAAAGGCCAGCAAAAGGCCAGG
AACCGTAAAAAGGCCGCGTTGCTGGCGTTTTTCCATAGGCTCCGCCCCCCTGACGAGCATCACAAAAATC
GACGCTCAAGTCAGAGGTGGCGAAACCCGACAGGACTATAAAGATACCAGGCGTTTCCCCCTGGAAGCTC
CCTCGTGCGCTCTCCTGTTCCGACCCTGCCGCTTACCGGATACCTGTCCGCCTTTCTCCCTTCGGGAAGC
GTGGCGCTTTCTCATAGCTCACGCTGTAGGTATCTCAGTTCGGTGTAGGTCGTTCGCTCCAAGCTGGGCT
GTGTGCACGAACCCCCCGTTCAGCCCGACCGCTGCGCCTTATCCGGTAACTATCGTCTTGAGTCCAACCC
GGTAAGACACGACTTATCGCCACTGGCAGCAGCCACTGGTAACAGGATTAGCAGAGCGAGGTATGTAGGC
GGTGCTACAGAGTTCTTGAAGTGGTGGCCTAACTACGGCTACACTAGAAGAACAGTATTTGGTATCTGCG
CTCTGCTGAAGCCAGTTACCTTCGGAAAAAGAGTTGGTAGCTCTTGATCCGGCAAACAAACCACCGCTGG
TAGCGGTGGTTTTTTTGTTTGCAAGCAGCAGATTACGCGCAGAAAAAAAGGATCTCAAGAAGATCCTTTG
ATCTTTTCTACGGGGTCTGACGCTCAGTGGAACGAAAACTCACGTTAAGGGATTTTGGTCATGAGATTAT
CAAAAAGGATCTTCACCTAGATCCTTTTAAATTAAAAATGAAGTTTTAAATCAATCTAAAGTATATATGA
GTAAACTTGGTCTGACAGTTACCAATGCTTAATCAGTGAGGCACCTATCTCAGCGATCTGTCTATTTCGT
TCATCCATAGTTGCCTGACTCCCCGTCGTGTAGATAACTACGATACGGGAGGGCTTACCATCTGGCCCCA
GTGCTGCAATGATACCGCGAGACCCACGCTCACCGGCTCCAGATTTATCAGCAATAAACCAGCCAGCCGG
AAGGGCCGAGCGCAGAAGTGGTCCTGCAACTTTATCCGCCTCCATCCAGTCTATTAATTGTTGCCGGGAA
GCTAGAGTAAGTAGTTCGCCAGTTAATAGTTTGCGCAACGTTGTTGCCATTGCTACAGGCATCGTGGTGT
CACGCTCGTCGTTTGGTATGGCTTCATTCAGCTCCGGTTCCCAACGATCAAGGCGAGTTACATGATCCCC
CATGTTGTGCAAAAAAGCGGTTAGCTCCTTCGGTCCTCCGATCGTTGTCAGAAGTAAGTTGGCCGCAGTG
TTATCACTCATGGTTATGGCAGCACTGCATAATTCTCTTACTGTCATGCCATCCGTAAGATGCTTTTCTG
TGACTGGTGAGTACTCAACCAAGTCATTCTGAGAATAGTGTATGCGGCGACCGAGTTGCTCTTGCCCGGC
GTCAATACGGGATAATACCGCGCCACATAGCAGAACTTTAAAAGTGCTCATCATTGGAAAACGTTCTTCG
GGGCGAAAACTCTCAAGGATCTTACCGCTGTTGAGATCCAGTTCGATGTAACCCACTCGTGCACCCAACT
GATCTTCAGCATCTTTTACTTTCACCAGCGTTTCTGGGTGAGCAAAAACAGGAAGGCAAAATGCCGCAAA
AAAGGGAATAAGGGCGACACGGAAATGTTGAATACTCATACTCTTCCTTTTTCAATATTATTGAAGCATT
TATCAGGGTTATTGTCTCATGAGCGGATACATATTTGAATGTATTTAGAAAAATAAACAAATAGGGGTTC
CGCGCACATTTCCCCGAAAAGTGCCACCTGACGTCTAAGAAACCATTATTATCATGACATTAACCTATAA
AAATAGGCGTATCACGAGGCCCTTTCGTCTCGCGCGTTTCGGTGATGACGGTGAAAACCTCTGACACATG
CAGCTCCCGGAGACGGTCACAGCTTGTCTGTAAGCGGATGCCGGGAGCAGACAAGCCCGTCAGGGCGCGT
CAGCGGGTGTTGGCGGGTGTCGGGGCTGGCTTAACTATGCGGCATCAGAGCAGATTGTACTGAGAGTGCA
CCATTCGACGCTCTCCCTTATGCGACTCCTGCATTAGGAAGCAGCCCAGTAGTAGGTTGAGGCCGTTGAG
CACCGCCGCCGCAAGGAATGGTGCATGCAAGGAGATGGCGCCCAACAGTCCCCCGGCCACGGGGCCTGCC
ACCATACCCACGCCGAAACAAGCGCTCATGAGCCCGAAGTGGCGAGCCCGATCTTCCCCATCGGTGATGT
CGGCGATATAGGCGCCAGCAACCGCACCTGTGGCGCCGGTGATGCCGGCCACGATGCGTCCGGCGTAGAG
GATCTGGCTAGCGATGACCCTGCTGATTGGTTCGCTGACCATTTCCGGGTGCGGGACGGCGTTACCAGAA
ACTCAGAAGGTTCGTCCAACCAAACCGACTCTGACGGCAGTTTACGAGAGAGATGATAGGGTCTGCTTCA
GTAAGCCAGATGCTACACAATTAGGCTTGTACATATTGTCGTTAGAACGCGGCTACAATTAATACATAAC
CTTATGTATCATACACATACGATTTAGGTGACACTATAGAATACACGGAATTAATTCTAGATGCTGCTAG
AGATTTTCCACACTGACTAAAAGGGTCTGAGGGATCTCTAGTTACCAGAGTCACACAACAGACGGGCACA
CACTACTTGAAGCACTCAAGGCAAGCTTTATTGAGGCTTAAGCAGTGGGTTCCCTAGTTAGCCAGAGAGC
TCCCAGGCTCAGATCTGGTCTAACCAGAGAGACCCAGTACAAGCAAAAAGCAGATCTTGTCTTCGTTGGG
AGTGAATTAGCCCTTCCAGTCCCCCCTTTTCTTTTAAAAAGTGGCTAAGATCTACAGCTGCCTTGTAAGT
CATTGGTCTTAAAGGTACCGAGCTCGAATTAATTCCCTCGAGGTCGACGGTATCGATGCGGGGAGGCGGC
CCAAAGGGAGATCCGACTCGTCTGAGGGCGAAGGCGAAGACGCGGAAGAGGCCGCAGAGCCGGCAGCAGG
CCGCGGGAAGGAAGGTCCGCTGGATTGAGGGCCGAAGGGACGTAGCAGAAGGACGTCCCGCGCAGAATCC
AGGTGGCAACACAGGCGAGCAGCCAAGGAAAGGACGATGATTTCCCCGACAACACCACGGAATTGTCAGT
GCCCAACAGCCGAGCCCCTGTCCAGCAGCGGGCAAGGCAGGCGGCGATGAGTTCCGCCGTGGCAATAGGG
AGGGGGAAAGCGAAAGTCCCGGAAAGGAGCTGACAGGTGGTGGCAATGCCCCAACCAGTGGGGGTTGCGT
CAGCAAACACAGTGCACACCACGCCACGTTGCCTGACAACGGGCCACAACTCCTCATAAAGAGACAGCAA
CCAGGATTTATACAAGGAGGAGAAAATGAAAGCCATACGGGAAGCAATAGCATGATACAAAGGCATTAAA
GCAGCGTATCCACATAGCGTAAAAGGAGCAACATAGTTAAGAATACCAGTCAATCTTTCACAAATTTTGT
AATCCAGAGGTTGATTATCGATAAGCTTGATATCAAGCTTGCATGCCTGCAGGTCGACTCTAGAGTCGCG
GCCTCAGTCAGTCACGCATGTTGCAGGTGGGAGTTGCGGCCGCTTATTAAAAGTAATTTTCGTCGTTCGC
TGCCTCAGCAATCTGAAAGGCTGTCTTTTTGATCAGGCAGACCGCCTCACGCTCAGCGGCGCCATGAAGA
CGTTCGGTGCCATCCAGCTGCACGCCAATGAAGTACTGGACGTCGCCCTTATAATCGCGCATCGGCTGCA
GGTGGAACACGTTCCAGAACTTCTTGCCGCTCTTGGTATAATTGATCAGCTGAACGGTCACTTCAGTCTG
GTTGTCAATAGCATCTCTGATTTTCCGAACAGTGGCACGGTCTGTCTCGGGTCCCTGCAGAAAACGGCAA
TTGCGCCCCAGGATCTCTTCCCGAGAATATTCTGTCAGCTGCAGGAAGGAATCGCTCGCAAAAATGATTG
GGTTGTCAGGCAGTCTCGGATCAGTAATCACGAAATTTTTCTCGATCCGTTCCAGTGTGGTTGCCAGAAA
CTCACCGGATCCACCACCACCAGCACTACCTCCGCTTCCCTTTGAGATTCGTCGGAACACATGATAATAG
AGGTCCCAGGCTTGGAGGAGGTCCTTGACATTCCCTGATTTCATGTACTTCCTGCACCACTCTTGGGCCT
CCATTAAATCTCGACCATAGGCCTGATTAAAGGATGTTTCCTTCAGAGTCTGGGGGCCCCGTTCCATCAT
AGCATGCAAGGGCTCCAGCACCTCAAACATGCCTTTCACGTTCCTTTCCCCAAAGTACAAACGAGATGCC
TCTTCCAGGCCTTCATGCCACATCTCATGCCAGAGGATCCCGCTTCCACGGTCCTGCTGTCCATAGCCAC
CGCTGCCACCTCCACCACTCTGGTCTTGATTGCCATAACCGCCACCACTGCCACCACCACTACTCATGGA
GGATTGATCTTGGCCATAGTTACCTCCACCTCCACCTCCACCTCCACCACCACTGCTGCTGTTGTACTGG
TTCTGCTGTCCATAGCCCTGAGGGGGATTATAGCTTTGCTGCTGTCCATAGCTTTGCTGCTGTCCACCAT
AGCTAGGCTGCTGGCTGTAGCTCCCACTCTGGGGCTGCCCATAGCTGCTGCTCTGAGAACTGCTACCGTA
ACTTCCCGAGGTGCTGCTGGGAGCTGGCTGCTGGCCATAGCCAGGATAGGAGGACTGCTGCCCGTAAGAC
GATTGGGAGCTCTGGCTACTGCCATAGCCGCCAGTCGAGCCATATCCCTGGGGAGTTGACTGAGTTCCAT
AGCCTGTGTTCTGGCTCTGGCCATAAGAAGAATAGCTGCTCTGGCCATAGCCTGAAGTGTCCGTGGACTG
GCTATAACCACTGTAACTCTGCTGTCCGTAGGGCTGACTGCTCTGCTGGGAATAGCCCTGCCCGGGCTGG
GTGGGGTAGGCCCCATAGCTTTGGGTTGCTTGTTGGGTATAATCGTTTGAGGCCATTCCTCCACCTCCAC
GGTCCTGCTGTCCATAGCCACCGCTGCCACCTCCACCACTCTGGTCTTGATTGCCATAACCGCCACCACT
GCCACCACCACTACTCATGGAGGATTGATCTTGGCCATAGTTACCTCCACCTCCACCTCCACCTCCACCA
CCACTGCTGCTGTTGTACTGGTTCTGCTGTCCATAGCCCTGAGGGGGATTATAGCTTTGCTGCTGTCCAT
AGCTTTGCTGCTGTCCACCATAGCTAGGCTGCTGGCTGTAGCTCCCACTCTGGGGCTGCCCATAGCTGCT
GCTCTGAGAACTGCTACCGTAACTTCCCGAGGTGCTGCTGGGAGCTGGCTGCTGGCCATAGCCAGGATAG
GAGGACTGCTGCCCGTAAGACGATTGGGAGCTCTGGCTACTGCCATAGCCGCCAGTCGAGCCATATCCCT
GGGGAGTTGACTGAGTTCCATAGCCTGTGTTCTGGCTCTGGCCATAAGAAGAATAGCTGCTCTGGCCATA
GCCTGAAGTGTCCGTGGACTGGCTATAACCACTGTAACTCTGCTGTCCGTAGGGCTGACTGCTCTGCTGG
GAATAGCCCTGCCCGGGCTGGGTGGGGTAGGCCCCATAGCTTTGGGTTGCTTGTTGGGTATAATCGTTTG
AGGCCATAGACCCTCCTCCCAGATCCTCTTCTGAGATGAGTTTTTGTTCCATGGTAGCTCCGATCACACG
CGTGAGAATTCTCGAGAGCTCCAGATCCCCCCCGGGCGACTCAGTCTGTCGGAGGACTGGCGCGCCGAGT
GAGGGGTTGTGAGCTCTTTTATAGAGCTCGGGAAGCAGAAGCGCGCGAACAGAAGCGAGAAGCAGGCTGA
TTGGTTAATTCAAATAAGGCGCAGGGTCATTTCAGGTCCTTGGGGGAGCCTGGAAACATCTGATGGGTCT
TAAGAAACTGCTGAGGGTTGGGCCATATCTGGGGACCATCTGTTCTTGGCCTCGGGCCGGGGCCGAAACT
GCGGTGACCATCTGTTCTTGGCCCCGGGCCGGGGCCGAAACTGCTCACCGCAGATATCCTGTTTGGCCCA
ACGTTAGCTATTTTCATGTACCCGCCCTTGATCTGAACTTCTCTATTCTTGGTTTGGTATTTTTCCATGC
CTTGCAAAATGGCGTTACTGCAGCTAGCTTGCCAAACCTACAGGTGGGGTCTTTCATTCCCCCCTTTTTC
TGGAGACTAAATAAAATCTTTTATTTTATCGGGGCTGCAGGGAATTCGATATCAAGCTTATCGATCCAAA
CTGGATCTCTGCTGTCCCTGTAATAAACCCGAAAATTTTGAATTTTTGTAATTTGTTTTTGTAATTCTTT
AGTTTGTATGTCTGTTGCTATTATGTCTACTATTCTTTCCCCTGCACTGTACCCCCCAATCCCCCCTTTT
CTTTTAAAATTGTGGATGAATACTGCCATTTGGCGATACCGTCGAGATCCGTTCACTAATCGAATGGATC
TGTCTCTGTCTCTCTCTCCACCTTCTTCTTCTATTCCTTCGGGCCTGTCGGGTCCCCTCGGGGTTGGGAG
GTGGGTCTGAAACGATAATGGTGAATATCCCTGCCTAACTCTATTCACTATAGAAAGTACAGCAAAAACT
ATTCTTAAACCTACCAAGCCTCCTACTATCATTATGAATAATTTTATATACCACAGCCAATTTGTTATGT
TAAACCAATTCCACAAACTTGCCCATTTATCTAATTCCAATAATTCTTGTTCATTCTTTTCTTGCTGGTT
TTGCGATTCTTCAATTAAGGAGTGTATTAAGCTTGTGTAATTGTTAATTTCTCTGTCCCACTCCATCCAG
GTCGTGTGATTCCAAATCTGTTCCAGAGATTTATTACTCCAACTAGCATTCCAAGGCACAGCAGTGGTGC
AAATGAGTTTTCCAGAGCAACCCCAAATCCCCAGGAGCTGTTGATCCTTTAGGTATCTTTCCACAGCCAG
GATTCTTGCCTGGAGCTGCTTGATGCCCCAGACTGTGAGTTGCAACAGATGCTGTTGCGCCTCAATAGCC
CTCAGCAAATTGTTCTGCTGCTGCACTATACCAGACAATAATTGTCTGGCCTGTACCGTCAGCGTCATTG
ACGCTGCGCCCATAGTGCTTCCTGCTGCTCCCAAGAACCCAAGGAACAAAGCTCCTATTCCCACTGCTCT
TTTTTCTCTCTGCACCACTCTTCTCTTTGCCTTGGTGGGTGCTACTCCTAATGGTTCAATTTTTACTACT
TTATATTTATATAATTCACTTCTCCAATTGTCCCTCATATCTCCTCCTCCAGGTCTGAAGATCAGCGGCC
GGCCGCTTGCTGTGCGGTGGTCTTACTTTTGTTTTGCTCTTCCTCTATCTTGTCTAAAGCTTCCTTGGTG
TCTTTTATCTCTATCCTTTGATGCACACAATAGAGGGTTGCTACTGTATTATATAATGATCTAAGTTCTT
CTGATCCTGTCTGAAGGGATGGTTGTAGCTGTCCCAGTATTTGTCTACAGCCTTCTGATGTTTCTAACAG
GCCAGGATTAACTGCGAATCGTTCTAGCTCCCTGCTTGCCCATACTATATGTTTTAATTTATATTTTTTC
TTTCCCCCTGGCCTTAACCGAATTTTTTCCCATCGCGATCTAATTCTCCCCCGCTTAATACTGACGCTCT
CGCACCCATCTCTCTCCTTCTAGCCTCCGCTAGTCAAAATTTTTGGCGTACTCACCAGTCGCCGCCCCTC
GCCTCTTGCCGTGCGCGCTTCAGCAAGCCGAGTCCTGCGTCGAGAGAGCTCCTCTGGTTTCCCTTTCGCT
TTCAAGTCCCTGTTCGGGCGCCACTGCTAGAGATTTTCCACACTGACTAAAAGGGTCTGAGGGATCTCTA
GTTACCAGAGTCACACAACAGACGGGCACACACTACTTGAAGCACTCAAGGCAAGCTTTATTGAGGCTTA
AGCAGTGGGTTCCCTAGTTAGCCAGAGAGCTCCCAGGCTCAGATCTGGTCTAACCAGAGAGACCCAGTAC
AGGCAAAAAGCAGCTGCTTATATGCAGGATCTGAGGGCTCGCCACTCCCCAGTCCCGCCCAGGCCACGCC
TCCCTGGAAAGTCCCCAGCGGAAAGTCCCTTGTAGCAAGCTCGATATCAGCAGTTCTTGAAGTACTCCGG
ATGCAGCTCTCGGGCCACGTGATGAAATGCTAGGCGGCTGTCAAACCTCCACTCTAACACTTCTCTCTCC
GGGTCATCCATCCCATGCAGGCTCACAGGGTGTAACAAGCTGGTGTTCTCTCCTTTATTGGCCTCTTCTA
CCTTATCTGGCTCAACTGGTACTAGCTTGTAGCACCATCCAAAGGTCAGTGGATATCTGACCCCTGGCCC
TGGTGTGTAGTTCTGCTAATCAGGGAAGTAGCCTTGTGTGTGGTAGATCCACAGATCAAGGATATCTTGT
CTTCTTTGGGAGTGAATTAGCCCTTCCAACTACTAAGTTTGTAGTACATATTTAACAAATACAATTTCTT
TAAAATGAAAATAATTCAGAGGAATCACAGGTTTAGAGTAAATGAAACCACAGGTAATTGGCAGTGGTAA
TAGGGTATGGGGTGGGAAGTTTGGGATGATTTTGGTTAGCTTGAGTTATCCAGTTGATCCAGACATGATA
AGATACATTGATGAGTTTGGACAAACCACAACTAGAATGCAGTGAAAAAAATGCTTTATTTGTGAAATTT
GTGATGCTATTGCTTTATTTGTAACCATTATAAGCTGCAATAAACAAGTTAACAACAACAATTGCATTCA
TTTTATGTTTCAGGTTCAGGGGGAGGTGTGGGAGGTTTTTTAAAGCAAGTAAAACCTCTACAAATGTGGT
ATGGCTGATTATGATCTCTAGTCAAGGCACTATACATCAAATATTCCTTATTAACCCCTTTACAAATTAA
AAAGCTAAAGGTACACAATTTTTGAGCATAGTTATTAATAGCAGACACTCTATGCCTGTGTGGAGTAAGA
AAAAACAGTATGTTATGATTATAACTGTTATGCCTACTTATAAAGGTTACAGAATATTTTTCCATAATTT
TCTTGTATAGCAGTGCAGCTTTTTCCTTTGTGGTGTAAATAGCAAAGCAAGCAAGAGTTCTATTACTAAA
CACAGCATGACTCAAAAAACTTAGCAATTCTGAAGGAAAGTCCTTGGGGTCTTCTACCTTTCTCTTCTTT
TTTGGAGGAGTAGAATGTTGAGAGTCAGCAGTAGCCTCATCATCACTAGATGGCATTTCTTCTGAGCAAA
ACAGGTTTTCCTCATTAAAGGCATTCCACCACTGCTCCCATTCATCAGTTCCATAGGTTGGAATCTAAAA
TACACAAACAATTAGAATCAGTAGTTTAACACATTATACACTTAAAAATTTTATATTTACCTTAGAGCTT
TAAATCTCTGTAGGTAGTTTGTCCAATTATGTCACACCACAGAAGTAAGGTTCCTTCACAAAGATCCGGG
GCCCACTCATAAATCCAGTTGCCGCCACGGTAGCCAATCACCGTATCGTATAAATCATCGTCGGTACGTT
CGGCATCGCTCATCACAATACGTGCCTGGACGTCGAGGATTTCGCGTGGGTCAATGCCGCGCCAGATCCA
CATCAGACGGTTAATCATGCGATACCAGTGAGGGATGGTTTTACCATCAAGGGCCGACTGCACAGGCGGT
TGTGCGCCGTGATTAAAGCGGCGGACTAGCGTCGAGGTTTCAGGATGTTTAAAGCGGGGTTTGAACAGGG
TTTCGCTCAGGTTTGCCTGTGTCATGGATGCAGCCTCCAGAATACTTACTGGAAACTATTGTAACCCGCC
TGAAGTTAAAAAGAACAACGCCCGGCAGTGCCAGGCGTTGAAAAGATTAGCGACCGGAGATTGGCGGGAC
GAATACGACGCCCATATCCCACGGCTGTTCAATCCAGGTATCTTGCGGGATATCAACAACATAGTCATCA
ACCAGCGGACGACCAGCCGGTTTTGCGAAGATGGTGACAAAGTGCGCTTTTGGATACAT
Features (pLannotate 1.2.2; 36 found; start..end, strand, type, name):
    186..305     -  CDS            gpt (fragment): XGPT_ECOLI - Also known as gpp, gxu. Experimental evidence at protein level: Swiss-Prot protein existence level 1. Purine salvage pathway enzyme that catalyzes the transfer of the ribosyl-5-phosphate group from 5-phospho-alpha-D-ribose 1- diphosphate (PRPP) to the N9 position of the 6-oxopurines guanine and xanthine to form the corresponding ribonucleotides GMP (guanosine 5'- monophosphate) and XMP (xanthosine 5'-monophosphate), with the release of PPi. To a lesser extent, also acts on hypoxanthine (PubMed:9100006, PubMed:3886014). Does not ribophosphorylate adenine (PubMed:3886014). From Esch
    505..834     -  promoter       SV40 promoter: SV40 enhancer and early promoter
    841..897     -  CDS            lacI (fragment): lac repressor; lacI; The lac repressor binds to the lac operator to inhibit transcription in E. coli. This inhibition can be relieved by adding lactose or isopropyl-β-D-thiogalactopyranoside (IPTG).
   1080..1668    -  rep_origin     ori: high-copy-number ColE1/pMB1/pBR322/pUC origin of replication
   1839..2699    -  CDS            AmpR: β-lactamase; bla; confers resistance to ampicillin, carbenicillin, and related antibiotics
   2700..2804    -  promoter       AmpR promoter: bla
   2899..2934    +  CDS            rop (fragment): Rop protein, which maintains plasmids at low copy number; rop
   3036..3084    +  misc_feature   bom (fragment): basis of mobility region from pBR322
   3085..3364    -  CDS            TcR (fragment): tetracycline efflux protein; tet; confers resistance to tetracycline
   3592..3610    +  promoter       SP6 promoter: promoter for bacteriophage SP6 RNA polymerase
   3635..3868    -  LTR            3' LTR (ΔU3): self-inactivating 3' long terminal repeat (LTR) from HIV-1
   3870..3938    -  CDS            nef (fragment): NEF_HV1Z2 - Experimental evidence at protein level: Swiss-Prot protein existence level 1. Extracellular Nef protein targets CD4(+) T-lymphocytes for apoptosis by interacting with CXCR4 surface receptors. From Human immunodeficiency virus type 1 group M subtype D (isolate Z2/CDC-Z34) (HIV-1).
   3955..3977    -  misc_feature   MCS (fragment): pBluescript multiple cloning site
   3978..4566    -  misc_feature   WPRE: woodchuck hepatitis virus posttranscriptional regulatory element
   4566..4584    -  misc_feature   MCS (fragment): pBluescript multiple cloning site
   4585..4615    -  misc_feature   MCS (fragment): pUC18/19 multiple cloning site
   4769..5086    -  CDS            miniSOG: miniSOG is a basic (constitutively fluorescent) cyan fluorescent protein published in 2011, derived from Arabidopsis thaliana. It requires the cofactor flavin for fluorescence.
   5150..5428    -  CDS            FRB*: T2098L mutant of FKBP-rapamycin binding domain of human FRAP binds synthetic ligands such as AP21967
   5477..6076    -  CDS            FUS (fragment): FUS_HUMAN - Also known as TLS. Experimental evidence at protein level: Swiss-Prot protein existence level 1. DNA/RNA-binding protein that plays a role in various cellular processes such as transcription regulation, RNA splicing, RNA transport, DNA repair and damage response (PubMed:27731383). Binds to nascent pre-mRNAs and acts as a molecular mediator between RNA polymerase II and U1 small nuclear ribonucleoprotein thereby coupling transcription and splicing (PubMed:26124092). Binds also its own pre- mRNA and autoregulates its expression; this autoregulation mechanism is mediated by non-sense-
   6128..6727    -  CDS            FUS (fragment): FUS_HUMAN - Also known as TLS. Experimental evidence at protein level: Swiss-Prot protein existence level 1. DNA/RNA-binding protein that plays a role in various cellular processes such as transcription regulation, RNA splicing, RNA transport, DNA repair and damage response (PubMed:27731383). Binds to nascent pre-mRNAs and acts as a molecular mediator between RNA polymerase II and U1 small nuclear ribonucleoprotein thereby coupling transcription and splicing (PubMed:26124092). Binds also its own pre- mRNA and autoregulates its expression; this autoregulation mechanism is mediated by non-sense-
   6821..7228    -  promoter       SFFV promoter: spleen focus-forming virus long terminal repeat (LTR) promoter
   7312..7345    +  misc_feature   MCS (fragment): pBluescript multiple cloning site
   7382..7499    -  misc_feature   cPPT/CTS: central polypurine tract and central termination sequence of HIV-1
   7536..7636    -  CDS            Rev (fragment): human immunodeficiency virus 1 (HIV-1) Rev protein; rev; enhances nuclear export of unspliced and incompletely spliced viral mRNAs
   8013..8246    -  misc_feature   RRE: The Rev response element (RRE) of HIV-1 allows for Rev-dependent mRNA export from the nucleus to the cytoplasm.
   8421..8759    -  CDS            HIV-1 gag (fragment): gag protein from human immunodeficiency virus 1; gag
   8743..8868    -  misc_feature   HIV-1 Ψ: packaging signal of human immunodeficiency virus type 1
   8915..9172    -  LTR            5' LTR (truncated): truncated 5' long terminal repeat (LTR) from HIV-1
   9220..9549    -  CDS            nef (fragment): NEF_HV1BR - Experimental evidence at protein level: Swiss-Prot protein existence level 1. Extracellular Nef protein targets CD4(+) T-lymphocytes for apoptosis by interacting with CXCR4 surface receptors (PubMed:14990729). From Human immunodeficiency virus type 1 group M subtype B (isolate BRU/LAI) (HIV-1).
   9716..9850    -  polyA_signal   SV40 poly(A) signal: SV40 polyadenylation signal
   9873..9956    -  CDS            large T antigen (fragment): large T antigen from SV40 (simian virus 40)
  10275..10295   -  CDS            SV40 NLS: nuclear localization signal of SV40 (simian virus 40) large T antigen
  10425..10490   -  intron         small t intron: SV40 (simian virus 40) small t antigen intron
  10492..10566   -  CDS            small t antigen (fragment): SV40 (simian virus 40) small t antigen
  10570..10875   -  CDS            frsA (fragment): FRSA_ECOLI - Also known as yafA. Experimental evidence at protein level: Swiss-Prot protein existence level 1. Catalyzes the hydrolysis of esters (PubMed:15808744). Displays esterase activity toward pNP-butyrate (PubMed:15808744). May stimulate mixed-acid fermentation by acting as a fermentation/respiration switch that down-regulates respiration and up- regulates fermentation rates (PubMed:15169777). From Escherichia coli (strain K12).
  10970..186     -  CDS            gpt (fragment) (across the origin): XGPT_ECOLI - Also known as gpp, gxu. Experimental evidence at protein level: Swiss-Prot protein existence level 1. Purine salvage pathway enzyme that catalyzes the transfer of the ribosyl-5-phosphate group from 5-phospho-alpha-D-ribose 1- diphosphate (PRPP) to the N9 position of the 6-oxopurines guanine and xanthine to form the corresponding ribonucleotides GMP (guanosine 5'- monophosphate) and XMP (xanthosine 5'-monophosphate), with the release of PPi. To a lesser extent, also acts on hypoxanthine (PubMed:9100006, PubMed:3886014). Does not ribophosphorylate adenine (PubMed:3886014). From Esch
