[The description below was written by a language model from this plasmid's Addgene catalogue record and pLannotate feature annotations shown in this document.]
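Description:
pHR myc-FUS-FUS-FusionRed-FUS-FRB-iLID is a lentiviral transfer plasmid for mammalian expression, built on the HIV-1-derived pHR backbone. It is maintained in E. coli through a high-copy ColE1/pUC-type origin and an ampicillin resistance gene. There is no drug marker for mammalian cells, so transduced cells are identified by FusionRed fluorescence. The viral portion has the usual elements of a self-inactivating vector: a truncated 5' LTR, the Ψ packaging signal with a partial gag sequence, the RRE for Rev-dependent export of the genomic RNA, the cPPT/CTS, and a ΔU3 3' LTR. Outside the LTRs, the backbone retains remnants of an SV40 promoter-gpt cassette with SV40 intron and polyadenylation sequences, plus fragments of older cloning vectors.

Between the LTRs, an SFFV promoter drives a single open reading frame of about 3.5 kb, followed by a WPRE to enhance transcript expression. According to the record, the fusion consists of a Myc epitope tag, two copies of a FUS segment, FusionRed, a third FUS segment, the rapamycin-binding FRB domain and the light-switchable iLID module. The automated annotation captures this only partly: it marks two FUS fragments and an FRB variant (T2098L), misses the Myc tag and FusionRed, and labels a LOV-domain-like region as miniSOG. That region probably corresponds to iLID, which is also LOV2-based.

The repeated FUS segments drive phase separation, so the red fluorescent protein forms condensates in cells. FRB allows chemically induced recruitment of cargo domains and iLID allows light-induced recruitment. The construct was used to demonstrate condensate dissolution with the OptoMBP system, in which a solubility tag is recruited to condensates by light.
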