Addgene plasmid #223285: pHR myc-FUS-FUS-FusionRed-FUS-FRB-iLID
Purpose: A phase separating fluorescent protein with optogenetic and chemogenetic tags for recruitment of desired cargo domains. Used to demonstrate condensate dissolution using the OptoMBP system.
Depositing lab: Jared Toettcher. Depositing organization: Princeton University. Publication: Rapid and reversible dissolution of biomolecular condensates using light-controlled recruitment of a solubility tag. Brumbaugh-Reed EH, Gao Y, Aoki K, Toettcher JE. Nat Commun. 2024 Aug 7;15(1):6717. doi: 10.1038/s41467-024-50858-0. PubMed 39112465.
Backbone
  Vector backbone: pHR
  Vector type: Mammalian Expression, Lentiviral
  Selectable markers: FusionRed fluorescence
Growth in bacteria
  Bacterial resistance: Ampicillin, 100 μg/mL
  Growth temperature: 37°C
  Growth strain: NEB Stable
  Copy number: High Copy
Gene/Insert
  Gene/Insert name: Myc-FUS-FUS-FusionRed-FUS-FRB-iLID
  Insert size (bp): 3456
Terms and licenses: Academic/Nonprofit Terms; Industry Terms: Not Available to Industry
Depositor comments: Please visit https://doi.org/10.1101/2024.01.16.575860 for bioRxiv preprint.
How to cite: pHR myc-FUS-FUS-FusionRed-FUS-FRB-iLID was a gift from Jared Toettcher (Addgene plasmid # 223285 ; http://n2t.net/addgene:223285 ; RRID:Addgene_223285)
